>Addgene plasmid #99031 | pLV-shScn4b-268 | addgene full sequence | sequence record 189427 | Addgene NGS Result
GTCGACGGATCGGGAGATCTCCCGATCCCCTATGGTGCACTCTCAGTACAATCTGCTCTGATGCCGCATA
GTTAAGCCAGTATCTGCTCCCTGCTTGTGTGTTGGAGGTCGCTGAGTAGTGCGCGAGCAAAATTTAAGCT
ACAACAAGGCAAGGCTTGACCGACAATTGCATGAAGAATCTGCTTAGGGTTAGGCGTTTTGCGCTGCTTC
GCGATGTACGGGCCAGATATACGCGTTGACATTGATTATTGACTAGTTATTAATAGTAATCAATTACGGG
GTCATTAGTTCATAGCCCATATATGGAGTTCCGCGTTACATAACTTACGGTAAATGGCCCGCCTGGCTGA
CCGCCCAACGACCCCCGCCCATTGACGTCAATAATGACGTATGTTCCCATAGTAACGCCAATAGGGACTT
TCCATTGACGTCAATGGGTGGAGTATTTACGGTAAACTGCCCACTTGGCAGTACATCAAGTGTATCATAT
GCCAAGTACGCCCCCTATTGACGTCAATGACGGTAAATGGCCCGCCTGGCATTATGCCCAGTACATGACC
TTATGGGACTTTCCTACTTGGCAGTACATCTACGTATTAGTCATCGCTATTACCATGGTGATGCGGTTTT
GGCAGTACATCAATGGGCGTGGATAGCGGTTTGACTCACGGGGATTTCCAAGTCTCCACCCCATTGACGT
CAATGGGAGTTTGTTTTGGCACCAAAATCAACGGGACTTTCCAAAATGTCGTAACAACTCCGCCCCATTG
ACGCAAATGGGCGGTAGGCGTGTACGGTGGGAGGTCTATATAAGCAGCGCGTTTTGCCTGTACTGGGTCT
CTCTGGTTAGACCAGATCTGAGCCTGGGAGCTCTCTGGCTAACTAGGGAACCCACTGCTTAAGCCTCAAT
AAAGCTTGCCTTGAGTGCTTCAAGTAGTGTGTGCCCGTCTGTTGTGTGACTCTGGTAACTAGAGATCCCT
CAGACCCTTTTAGTCAGTGTGGAAAATCTCTAGCAGTGGCGCCCGAACAGGGACTTGAAAGCGAAAGGGA
AACCAGAGGAGCTCTCTCGACGCAGGACTCGGCTTGCTGAAGCGCGCACGGCAAGAGGCGAGGGGCGGCG
ACTGGTGAGTACGCCAAAAATTTTGACTAGCGGAGGCTAGAAGGAGAGAGATGGGTGCGAGAGCGTCAGT
ATTAAGCGGGGGAGAATTAGATCGCGATGGGAAAAAATTCGGTTAAGGCCAGGGGGAAAGAAAAAATATA
AATTAAAACATATAGTATGGGCAAGCAGGGAGCTAGAACGATTCGCAGTTAATCCTGGCCTGTTAGAAAC
ATCAGAAGGCTGTAGACAAATACTGGGACAGCTACAACCATCCCTTCAGACAGGATCAGAAGAACTTAGA
TCATTATATAATACAGTAGCAACCCTCTATTGTGTGCATCAAAGGATAGAGATAAAAGACACCAAGGAAG
CTTTAGACAAGATAGAGGAAGAGCAAAACAAAAGTAAGACCACCGCACAGCAAGCGGCCGGCCGCTGATC
TTCAGACCTGGAGGAGGAGATATGAGGGACAATTGGAGAAGTGAATTATATAAATATAAAGTAGTAAAAA
TTGAACCATTAGGAGTAGCACCCACCAAGGCAAAGAGAAGAGTGGTGCAGAGAGAAAAAAGAGCAGTGGG
AATAGGAGCTTTGTTCCTTGGGTTCTTGGGAGCAGCAGGAAGCACTATGGGCGCAGCGTCAATGACGCTG
ACGGTACAGGCCAGACAATTATTGTCTGGTATAGTGCAGCAGCAGAACAATTTGCTGAGGGCTATTGAGG
CGCAACAGCATCTGTTGCAACTCACAGTCTGGGGCATCAAGCAGCTCCAGGCAAGAATCCTGGCTGTGGA
AAGATACCTAAAGGATCAACAGCTCCTGGGGATTTGGGGTTGCTCTGGAAAACTCATTTGCACCACTGCT
GTGCCTTGGAATGCTAGTTGGAGTAATAAATCTCTGGAACAGATTTGGAATCACACGACCTGGATGGAGT
GGGACAGAGAAATTAACAATTACACAAGCTTAATACACTCCTTAATTGAAGAATCGCAAAACCAGCAAGA
AAAGAATGAACAAGAATTATTGGAATTAGATAAATGGGCAAGTTTGTGGAATTGGTTTAACATAACAAAT
TGGCTGTGGTATATAAAATTATTCATAATGATAGTAGGAGGCTTGGTAGGTTTAAGAATAGTTTTTGCTG
TACTTTCTATAGTGAATAGAGTTAGGCAGGGATATTCACCATTATCGTTTCAGACCCACCTCCCAACCCC
GAGGGGACCCGACAGGCCCGAAGGAATAGAAGAAGAAGGTGGAGAGAGAGACAGAGACAGATCCATTCGA
TTAGTGAACGGATCGGCACTGCGTGCGCCAATTCTGCAGACAAATGGCAGTATTCATCCACAATTTTAAA
AGAAAAGGGGGGATTGGGGGGTACAGTGCAGGGGAAAGAATAGTAGACATAATAGCAACAGACATACAAA
CTAAAGAATTACAAAAACAAATTACAAAAATTCAAAATTTTCGGGTTTATTACAGGGACAGCAGAGATCC
AGTTTGGTTAGTACCGGGCCCGCTCTAGAGATCCGACGCGCCATCTCTAGGCCCGCGCCGGCCCCCTCGC
ACAGACTTGTGGGAGAAGCTCGGCTACTCCCCTGCCCCGGTTAATTTGCATATAATATTTCCTAGTAACT
ATAGAGGCTTAATGTGCGATAAAAGACAGATAATCTGTTCTTTTTAATACTAGCTACATTTTACATGATA
GGCTTGGATTTCTATAAGAGATACAAATACTAAATTATTATTTTAAAAAACAGCACAAAAGGAAACTCAC
CCTAACTGTAAAGTAATTGTGTGTTTTGAGACTATAAATATCCCTTGGAGAAAAGCCTTGTTTGACCCTA
AGGTGAGAGTGATTCAAGAGATCACTCTCACCTTAGGGTCTTTTTTCTCGAGGTCGACGGTATCGATAAG
CTCGCTTCACGAGATTCCAGCAGGTCGAGGGACCTAATAACTTCGTATAGCATACATTATACGAAGTTAT
ATTAAGGGTTCCAAGCTTAAGCGGCCGCGTGGATAACCGTATTACCGCCATGCATTAGTTATTAATAGTA
ATCAATTACGGGGTCATTAGTTCATAGCCCATATATGGAGTTCCGCGTTACATAACTTACGGTAAATGGC
CCGCCTGGCTGACCGCCCAACGACCCCCGCCCATTGACGTCAATAATGACGTATGTTCCCATAGTAACGC
CAATAGGGACTTTCCATTGACGTCAATGGGTGGAGTATTTACGGTAAACTGCCCACTTGGCAGTACATCA
AGTGTATCATATGCCAAGTACGCCCCCTATTGACGTCAATGACGGTAAATGGCCCGCCTGGCATTATGCC
CAGTACATGACCTTATGGGACTTTCCTACTTGGCAGTACATCTACGTATTAGTCATCGCTATTACCATGG
TGATGCGGTTTTGGCAGTACATCAATGGGCGTGGATAGCGGTTTGACTCACGGGGATTTCCAAGTCTCCA
CCCCATTGACGTCAATGGGAGTTTGTTTTGGCACCAAAATCAACGGGACTTTCCAAAATGTCGTAACAAC
TCCGCCCCATTGACGCAAATGGGCGGTAGGCGTGTACGGTGGGAGGTCTATATAAGCAGAGCTGGTTTAG
TGAACCGTCAGATCCGCTAGCGCTACCGGTCGCCACCATGGTGAGCAAGGGCGAGGAGCTGTTCACCGGG
GTGGTGCCCATCCTGGTCGAGCTGGACGGCGACGTAAACGGCCACAAGTTCAGCGTGTCCGGCGAGGGCG
AGGGCGATGCCACCTACGGCAAGCTGACCCTGAAGTTCATCTGCACCACCGGCAAGCTGCCCGTGCCCTG
GCCCACCCTCGTGACCACCCTGACCTACGGCGTGCAGTGCTTCAGCCGCTACCCCGACCACATGAAGCAG
CACGACTTCTTCAAGTCCGCCATGCCCGAAGGCTACGTCCAGGAGCGCACCATCTTCTTCAAGGACGACG
GCAACTACAAGACCCGCGCCGAGGTGAAGTTCGAGGGCGACACCCTGGTGAACCGCATCGAGCTGAAGGG
CATCGACTTCAAGGAGGACGGCAACATCCTGGGGCACAAGCTGGAGTACAACTACAACAGCCACAACGTC
TATATCATGGCCGACAAGCAGAAGAACGGCATCAAGGTGAACTTCAAGATCCGCCACAACATCGAGGACG
GCAGCGTGCAGCTCGCCGACCACTACCAGCAGAACACCCCCATCGGCGACGGCCCCGTGCTGCTGCCCGA
CAACCACTACCTGAGCACCCAGTCCGCCCTGAGCAAAGACCCCAACGAGAAGCGCGATCACATGGTCCTG
CTGGAGTTCGTGACCGCCGCCGGGATCACTCTCGGCATGGACGAGCTGTACAAGTAGGAATTCGTCGAGG
GACCTAATAACTTCGTATAGCATACATTATACGAAGTTATACATGTTTAAGGGTTCCGGTTCCACTAGGT
ACAATTCGATATCAAGCTTATCGATAATCAACCTCTGGATTACAAAATTTGTGAAAGATTGACTGGTATT
CTTAACTATGTTGCTCCTTTTACGCTATGTGGATACGCTGCTTTAATGCCTTTGTATCATGCTATTGCTT
CCCGTATGGCTTTCATTTTCTCCTCCTTGTATAAATCCTGGTTGCTGTCTCTTTATGAGGAGTTGTGGCC
CGTTGTCAGGCAACGTGGCGTGGTGTGCACTGTGTTTGCTGACGCAACCCCCACTGGTTGGGGCATTGCC
ACCACCTGTCAGCTCCTTTCCGGGACTTTCGCTTTCCCCCTCCCTATTGCCACGGCGGAACTCATCGCCG
CCTGCCTTGCCCGCTGCTGGACAGGGGCTCGGCTGTTGGGCACTGACAATTCCGTGGTGTTGTCGGGGAA
ATCATCGTCCTTTCCTTGGCTGCTCGCCTGTGTTGCCACCTGGATTCTGCGCGGGACGTCCTTCTGCTAC
GTCCCTTCGGCCCTCAATCCAGCGGACCTTCCTTCCCGCGGCCTGCTGCCGGCTCTGCGGCCTCTTCCGC
GTCTTCGCCTTCGCCCTCAGACGAGTCGGATCTCCCTTTGGGCCGCCTCCCCGCATCGATACCGTCGACC
TCGATCGAGACCTAGAAAAACATGGAGCAATCACAAGTAGCAATACAGCAGCTACCAATGCTGATTGTGC
CTGGCTAGAAGCACAAGAGGAGGAGGAGGTGGGTTTTCCAGTCACACCTCAGGTACCTTTAAGACCAATG
ACTTACAAGGCAGCTGTAGATCTTAGCCACTTTTTAAAAGAAAAGGGGGGACTGGAAGGGCTAATTCACT
CCCAACGAAGACAAGATATCCTTGATCTGTGGATCTACCACACACAAGGCTACTTCCCTGATTGGCAGAA
CTACACACCAGGGCCAGGGATCAGATATCCACTGACCTTTGGATGGTGCTACAAGCTAGTACCAGTTGAG
CAAGAGAAGGTAGAAGAAGCCAATGAAGGAGAGAACACCCGCTTGTTACACCCTGTGAGCCTGCATGGGA
TGGATGACCCGGAGAGAGAAGTATTAGAGTGGAGGTTTGACAGCCGCCTAGCATTTCATCACATGGCCCG
AGAGCTGCATCCGGACTGTACTGGGTCTCTCTGGTTAGACCAGATCTGAGCCTGGGAGCTCTCTGGCTAA
CTAGGGAACCCACTGCTTAAGCCTCAATAAAGCTTGCCTTGAGTGCTTCAAGTAGTGTGTGCCCGTCTGT
TGTGTGACTCTGGTAACTAGAGATCCCTCAGACCCTTTTAGTCAGTGTGGAAAATCTCTAGCAGCATGTG
AGCAAAAGGCCAGCAAAAGGCCAGGAACCGTAAAAAGGCCGCGTTGCTGGCGTTTTTCCATAGGCTCCGC
CCCCCTGACGAGCATCACAAAAATCGACGCTCAAGTCAGAGGTGGCGAAACCCGACAGGACTATAAAGAT
ACCAGGCGTTTCCCCCTGGAAGCTCCCTCGTGCGCTCTCCTGTTCCGACCCTGCCGCTTACCGGATACCT
GTCCGCCTTTCTCCCTTCGGGAAGCGTGGCGCTTTCTCATAGCTCACGCTGTAGGTATCTCAGTTCGGTG
TAGGTCGTTCGCTCCAAGCTGGGCTGTGTGCACGAACCCCCCGTTCAGCCCGACCGCTGCGCCTTATCCG
GTAACTATCGTCTTGAGTCCAACCCGGTAAGACACGACTTATCGCCACTGGCAGCAGCCACTGGTAACAG
GATTAGCAGAGCGAGGTATGTAGGCGGTGCTACAGAGTTCTTGAAGTGGTGGCCTAACTACGGCTACACT
AGAAGAACAGTATTTGGTATCTGCGCTCTGCTGAAGCCAGTTACCTTCGGAAAAAGAGTTGGTAGCTCTT
GATCCGGCAAACAAACCACCGCTGGTAGCGGTGGTTTTTTTGTTTGCAAGCAGCAGATTACGCGCAGAAA
AAAAGGATCTCAAGAAGATCCTTTGATCTTTTCTACGGGGTCTGACGCTCAGTGGAACGAAAACTCACGT
TAAGGGATTTTGGTCATGAGATTATCAAAAAGGATCTTCACCTAGATCCTTTTAAATTAAAAATGAAGTT
TTAAATCAATCTAAAGTATATATGAGTAAACTTGGTCTGACAGTTACCAATGCTTAATCAGTGAGGCACC
TATCTCAGCGATCTGTCTATTTCGTTCATCCATAGTTGCCTGACTCCCCGTCGTGTAGATAACTACGATA
CGGGAGGGCTTACCATCTGGCCCCAGTGCTGCAATGATACCGCGAGACCCACGCTCACCGGCTCCAGATT
TATCAGCAATAAACCAGCCAGCCGGAAGGGCCGAGCGCAGAAGTGGTCCTGCAACTTTATCCGCCTCCAT
CCAGTCTATTAATTGTTGCCGGGAAGCTAGAGTAAGTAGTTCGCCAGTTAATAGTTTGCGCAACGTTGTT
GCCATTGCTACAGGCATCGTGGTGTCACGCTCGTCGTTTGGTATGGCTTCATTCAGCTCCGGTTCCCAAC
GATCAAGGCGAGTTACATGATCCCCCATGTTGTGCAAAAAAGCGGTTAGCTCCTTCGGTCCTCCGATCGT
TGTCAGAAGTAAGTTGGCCGCAGTGTTATCACTCATGGTTATGGCAGCACTGCATAATTCTCTTACTGTC
ATGCCATCCGTAAGATGCTTTTCTGTGACTGGTGAGTACTCAACCAAGTCATTCTGAGAATAGTGTATGC
GGCGACCGAGTTGCTCTTGCCCGGCGTCAATACGGGATAATACCGCGCCACATAGCAGAACTTTAAAAGT
GCTCATCATTGGAAAACGTTCTTCGGGGCGAAAACTCTCAAGGATCTTACCGCTGTTGAGATCCAGTTCG
ATGTAACCCACTCGTGCACCCAACTGATCTTCAGCATCTTTTACTTTCACCAGCGTTTCTGGGTGAGCAA
AAACAGGAAGGCAAAATGCCGCAAAAAAGGGAATAAGGGCGACACGGAAATGTTGAATACTCATACTCTT
CCTTTTTCAATATTATTGAAGCATTTATCAGGGTTATTGTCTCATGAGCGGATACATATTTGAATGTATT
TAGAAAAATAAACAAATAGGGGTTCCGCGCACATTTCCCCGAAAAGTGCCACCTGAC
Features (pLannotate 1.2.2; 24 found; start..end, strand, type, name):
     31..83      -  misc_feature   bom (fragment): basis of mobility region from pBR322
    238..617     +  enhancer       CMV enhancer: human cytomegalovirus immediate early enhancer
    618..817     +  promoter       CMV promoter: human cytomegalovirus (CMV) immediate early promoter
    835..1015    +  LTR            5' LTR (truncated): truncated 5' long terminal repeat (LTR) from HIV-1
   1062..1187    +  misc_feature   HIV-1 Ψ: packaging signal of human immunodeficiency virus type 1
   1171..1509    +  CDS            HIV-1 gag (fragment): gag protein from human immunodeficiency virus 1; gag
   1684..1917    +  misc_feature   RRE: The Rev response element (RRE) of HIV-1 allows for Rev-dependent mRNA export from the nucleus to the cytoplasm.
   2294..2394    +  CDS            Rev (fragment): human immunodeficiency virus 1 (HIV-1) Rev protein; rev; enhances nuclear export of unspliced and incompletely spliced viral mRNAs
   2444..2561    +  misc_feature   cPPT/CTS: central polypurine tract and central termination sequence of HIV-1
   2620..2932    +  promoter       U6 promoter: RNA polymerase III promoter for mouse U6 snRNA (Das et al., 1988)
   2987..3012    -  misc_feature   MCS (fragment): pBluescript multiple cloning site
   3047..3080    +  protein_bind   loxP: Cre-mediated recombination occurs in the 8-bp core sequence (GCATACAT). Cre recombinase
   3196..3499    +  enhancer       CMV enhancer: human cytomegalovirus immediate early enhancer
   3500..3703    +  promoter       CMV promoter: human cytomegalovirus (CMV) immediate early promoter
   3748..4464    +  CDS            EGFP: EGFP is a basic (constitutively fluorescent) green fluorescent protein published in 1996, derived from Aequorea victoria. It is reported to be a rapidly-maturing weak dimer with moderate acid sensitivity.
   4487..4520    +  protein_bind   loxP: Cre-mediated recombination occurs in the 8-bp core sequence (GCATACAT). Cre recombinase
   4553..4576    +  misc_feature   MCS (fragment): pBluescript multiple cloning site
   4576..5164    +  misc_feature   WPRE: woodchuck hepatitis virus posttranscriptional regulatory element
   5165..5184    +  misc_feature   MCS (fragment): pBluescript multiple cloning site
   5186..5686    +  CDS            nef (fragment): NEF_HV1LA - Experimental evidence at protein level: Swiss-Prot protein existence level 1. Extracellular Nef protein targets CD4(+) T-lymphocytes for apoptosis by interacting with CXCR4 surface receptors. From Human immunodeficiency virus type 1 group M subtype B (isolate Lai) (HIV-1).
   5693..5873    +  LTR            5' LTR (truncated): truncated 5' long terminal repeat (LTR) from HIV-1
   5935..6523    -  rep_origin     ori: high-copy-number ColE1/pMB1/pBR322/pUC origin of replication
   6694..7554    -  CDS            AmpR: β-lactamase; bla; confers resistance to ampicillin, carbenicillin, and related antibiotics
   7555..7659    -  promoter       AmpR promoter: bla
