[The description below was written by a language model from this plasmid's Addgene catalogue record and pLannotate feature annotations shown in this document.]
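Description:
pLV-shScn4b-268 is an HIV-1-based lentiviral RNAi vector built on the pLL3.7 (LentiLox) backbone, designed to knock down the mouse sodium channel β4 auxiliary subunit gene, Scn4b. It is propagated in bacteria as a high-copy plasmid through a ColE1/pUC-type origin and selected with ampicillin via the β-lactamase gene. The total size is about 7.7 kb, in line with the sequenced record.

The viral genome is transcribed from a CMV enhancer/promoter fused to a truncated 5' LTR. This hybrid arrangement generally makes genomic RNA production in packaging cells independent of Tat. Downstream lie the Ψ packaging signal with a gag fragment, the Rev response element for nuclear export of the unspliced RNA, and the cPPT/CTS, which aids nuclear import of the reverse-transcribed genome. The payload starts with a mouse U6 RNA polymerase III promoter driving the short hairpin against Scn4b, which was cloned between HpaI (destroyed during cloning) and XhoI. The hairpin itself is not annotated in the feature table, but it would sit in the gap just after the U6 promoter. A separate CMV-driven EGFP cassette follows and marks transduced cells. It is flanked by two loxP sites in the same orientation, so Cre recombinase could excise the reporter. A WPRE boosts transcript stability and expression, and a nef fragment and a truncated LTR close the genome at the 3' end.

The plasmid carries no viral structural or enzymatic genes, so packaging and envelope functions must be supplied in trans to produce particles. According to the associated publication, the context of use is the role of the β4 subunit in long-term depression in medium spiny neurons of the nucleus accumbens core.
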