Addgene plasmid #99031: pLV-shScn4b-268
Purpose: Expresses a shRNA targeting the mouse Scn4b gene
Depositing lab: Amy Lasek. Depositing organization: University of Illinois at Chicago. Publication: The Sodium Channel beta4 Auxiliary Subunit Selectively Controls Long-Term Depression in Core Nucleus Accumbens Medium Spiny Neurons. Ji X, Saha S, Gao G, Lasek AW, Homanics GE, Guildford M, Tapper AR, Martin GE. Front Cell Neurosci. 2017 Feb 13;11:17. doi: 10.3389/fncel.2017.00017. eCollection 2017. PubMed 28243192.
Backbone
  Vector backbone: pLL3.7
  Backbone manufacturer: MIT
  Backbone size w/o insert (bp): 7649
  Total vector size (bp): 7700
  Vector type: Mammalian Expression, Lentiviral, RNAi
Growth in bacteria
  Bacterial resistance: Ampicillin, 100 μg/mL
  Growth temperature: 30°C
  Growth strain: NEB Stable
  Copy number: High Copy
Gene/Insert
  Gene/Insert name: Scn4b shRNA
  gRNA/shRNA sequence: GACCCTAAGGTGAGAGTGA
  Species: M. musculus (mouse)
  GenBank ID: NM_001013390.2
  Entrez Gene: Scn4b (a.k.a. Gm1471)
  Promoter: mouse U6
  Cloning method: Restriction Enzyme; 5′ cloning site HpaI (destroyed during cloning); 3′ cloning site XhoI (not destroyed)
  Sequencing primers: 5′ U6
Terms and licenses: Academic/Nonprofit Terms; Industry Terms: Not Available to Industry
Depositor comments: This plasmid was generated as part of the NIAAA-funded INIA consortium.
How to cite: pLV-shScn4b-268 was a gift from Amy Lasek (Addgene plasmid # 99031 ; http://n2t.net/addgene:99031 ; RRID:Addgene_99031)
